>Addgene plasmid #234375 | NSP13:5325-5925_BVnAvi | addgene full sequence | sequence record 469460 | Addgene NGS Result
G
[124 nt withheld, positions 2-125]
C
[91 nt withheld, positions 127-217]
A
[49 nt withheld, positions 219-267]
CCTTTGACGTTGGAGTCCACGTTCTT
[37 nt withheld, positions 294-330]
ACCCTATCTCGGTCTATTCTTTTGATTTATAAGGGATTTTGCCGATTTCGGCCTATTGGTTAAAAAATGA
GCTGATTTAACAAAAATTTAACGCGAATTTTAACAAAATATTAACGCTTACAATTTAGGTGGCACTTTTC
GGGGAAATGTGCGCGGAACCCCTATTTGTTTATTTTTCTAAATACATTCAAATATGTATCCGCTCATGAG
ACAATAACCCTGATAAATGCTTCAATAATATTGAAAAAGGAAGAGTATGAGTATTCAACATTTCCGTGTC
GCCCTTATTCCCTTTTTTGCGGCATTTTGCCTTCCTGTTTTTGCTCACCCAGAAACGCTGGTGAAAGTAA
AAGATGCTGAAGATCAGTTGGGTGCACGAGTGGGTTACATCGAACTGGATCTCAACAGCGGTAAGATCCT
TGAGAGTTTTCGCCCCGAAGAACGTTTTCCAATGATGAGCACTTTTAAAGTTCTGCTATGTGGCGCGGTA
TTATCCCGTATTGACGCCGGGCAAGAGCAACTCGGTCGCCGCATACACTATTCTCAGAATGACTTGGTTG
AGTACTCACCAGTCACAGAAAAGCATCTTACGGATGGCATGACAGTAAGAGAATTATGCAGTGCTGCCAT
AACCATGAGTGATAACACTGCGGCCAACTTACTTCTGACAACGATCGGAGGACCGAAGGAGCTAACCGCT
TTTTTGCACAACATGGGGGATCATGTAACTCGCCTTGATCGTTGGGAACCGGAGCTGAATGAAGCCATAC
CAAACGACGAGCGTGACACCACGATGCCTGTAGCAATGGCAACAACGTTGCGCAAACTATTAACTGGCGA
ACTACTTACTCTAGCTTCCCGGCAACAATTAATAGACTGGATGGAGGCGGATAAAGTTGCAGGACCACTT
CTGCGCTCGGCCCTTCCGGCTGGCTGGTTTATTGCTGATAAATCTGGAGCCGGTGAGCGTGGGTCTCGCG
GTATCATTGCAGCACTGGGGCCAGATGGTAAGCCCTCCCGTATCGTAGTTATCTACACGACGGGGAGTCA
GGCAACTATGGATGAACGAAATAGACAGATCGCTGAGATAGGTGCCTCACTGATTAAGCATTGGTAACTG
TCAGACCAAGTTTACTCATATATACTTTAGATTGATTTAAAACTTCATTTTTAATTTAAAAGGATCTAGG
TGAAGATCCTTTTTGATAATCTCATGACCAAAATCCCTTAACGTGAGTTTTCGTTCCACTGAGCGTCAGA
CCCCGTAGAAAAGATCAAAGGATCTTCTTGAGATCCTTTTTTTCTGCGCGTAATCTGCTGCTTGCAAACA
AAAAAACCACCGCTACCAGCGGTGGTTTGTTTGCCGGATCAAGAGCTACCAACTCTTTTTCCGAAGGTAA
CTGGCTTCAGCAGAGCGCAGATACCAAATACTGTTCTTCTAGTGTAGCCGTAGTTAGGCCACCACTTCAA
GAACTCTGTAGCACCGCCTACATACCTCGCTCTGCTAATCCTGTTACCAGTGGCTGCTGCCAGTGGCGAT
AAGTCGTGTCTTACCGGGTTGGACTCAAGACGATAGTTACCGGATAAGGCGCAGCGGTCGGGCTGAACGG
GGGGTTCGTGCACACAGCCCAGCTTGGAGCGAACGACCTACACCGAACTGAGATACCTACAGCGTGAGCT
ATGAGAAAGCGCCACGCTTCCCGAAGGGAGAAAGGCGGACAGGTATCCGGTAAGCGGCAGGGTCGGAACA
GGAGAGCGCACGAGGGAGCTTCCAGGGGGAAACGCCTGGTATCTTTATAGTCCTGTCGGGTTTCGCCACC
TCTGACTTGAGCGTCGATTTTTGTGATGCTCGTCAGGGGGGCGGAGCCTATGGAAAAACGCCAGCAACGC
GGCCTTTTTACGGTTCCTGGCCTTTTGCTGGCCTTTTGCTCACATGTTCTTTCCTGCGTTATCCCCTGAT
TCTGTGGATAACCGTATTACCGCCTTTGAGTGAGCTGATACCGCTCGCCGCAGCCGAACGACCGAGCGCA
GCGAGTCAGTGAGCGAGGAAGCGGAAGAGCGCCTGATGCGGTATTTTCTCCTTACGCATCTGTGCGGTAT
TTCACACCGCATAGACCAGCCGCGTAACCTGGCAAAATCGGTTACGGTTGAGTAATAAATGGATGCCCTG
CGTAAGCGGGTGTGGGCGGACAATAAAGTCTTAAACTGAACAAAATAGATCTAAACTATGACAATAAAGT
CTTAAACTAGACAGAATAGTTGTAAACTGAAATCAGTCCAGTTATGCTGTGAAAAAGCATACTGGACTTT
TGTTATGGCTAAAGCAAACTCTTCATTTTCTGAAGTGCAAATTGCCCGTCGTATTAAAGAGGGGCGTGGC
CAAGGGCATGGTAAAGACTATATTCGCGGCGTTGTGACAATTTACCGAACAACTCCGCGGCCGGGAAGCC
GATCTCGGCTTGAACGAATTGTTAGGTGGCGGTACTTGGGTCGATATCAAAGTGCATCACTTCTTCCCGT
ATGCCCAACTTTGTATAGAGAGCCACTGCGGGATCGTCACCGTAATCTGCTTGCACGTAGATCACATAAG
CACCAAGCGCGTTGGCCTCATGCTTGAGGAGATTGATGAGCGCGGTGGCAATGCCCTGCCTCCGGTGCTC
GCCGGAGACTGCGAGATCATAGATATAGATCTCACTACGCGGCTGCTCAAACTTGGGCAGAACGTAAGCC
GCGAGAGCGCCAACAACCGCTTCTTGGTCGAAGGCAGCAAGCGCGATGAATGTCTTACTACGGAGCAAGT
TCCCGAGGTAATCGGAGTCCGGCTGATGTTGGGAGTAGGTGGCTACGTCTCCGAACTCACGACCGAAAAG
ATCAAGAGCAGCCCGCATGGATTTGACTTGGTCAGGGCCGAGCCTACATGTGCGAATGATGCCCATACTT
GAGCCACCTAACTTTGTTTTAGGGCGACTGCCCTGCTGCGTAACATCGTTGCTGCTCCATAACATCAAAC
ATCGACCCACGGCGTAACGCGCTTGCTGCTTGGATGCCCGAGGCATAGACTGTACAAAAAAACAGTCATA
ACAAGCCATGAAAACCGCCACTGCGCCGTTACCACCGCTGCGTTCGGTCAAGGTTCTGGACCAGTTGCGT
GAGCGCATACGCTACTTGCATTACAGTTTACGAACCGAACAGGCTTATGTCAACTGGGTTCGTGCCTTCA
TCCGTTTCCACGGTGTGCGTCACCCGGCAACCTTGGGCAGCAGCGAAGTCGAGGCATTTCTGTCCTGGCT
GGCGAACGAGCGCAAGGTTTCGGTCTCCACGCATCGTCAGGCATTGGCGGCCTTGCTGTTCTTCTACGGC
AAGGTGCTGTGCACGGATCTGCCCTTGCTTCAGGAGATCGGTAGACCTCGGCCGTCGCGGCGCTTGCCGG
TGGTGCTGACCCCGGATGAAGTGGTTCGCATCCTCGGTTTTCTGGAAGGCGAGCATCGTTTGTTCGCCCA
GGACTCTAGCTATAGTTCTAGTGGTTGGCTACGTACCCGTAGTGGCTATGGCAGGGCTTGCCGCCCCGAC
GTTGGCTGCGAGCCCTGGGCCTTCACCCGAACTTGGGGGTTGGGGTGGGGAAAAGGAAGAAACGCGGGCG
TATTGGTCCCAATGGGGTCTCGGTGGGGTATCGACAGAGTGCCAGCCCTGGGACCGAACCCCGCGTTTAT
GAACAAACGACCCAACACCCGTGCGTTTTATTCTGTCTTTTTATTGCCGTCATAGCGCGGGTTCCTTCCG
GTATTGTCTCCTTCCGTGTTTCAGTTAGCCTCCCCCATCTCCCGGTACTTCATTTTTCTGCACTACGCAG
GGATATTTCACCGCCCATCCAGGGTTTTATTATTCCATCCTGCTCAAGTAATAAAGCCCCCTGTTTGTCT
ATTCCGCGTGAAATGCCAAATATTTCTTTATCACCAATGATAAGTTTCACTGGGCGATTAATAAAATTAT
CCAGCTTTTCCCAGCGCGACAGATAAGGTGCCAATCCTTCTTGTTCGAAGAGTTCCAACGCAGCACGTAA
TTCACGTATTAGCATGGCCGCCAACGTATTACGATCGAGATTGATCCCCGCTTCCTGCAGCGTGATCCAC
CCCTGATTAACGACACTCTCTTCAACACGGCGCATTGCCATGTTGATCCCGGCTCCAATGACTATTTGCG
CCGCATCGCCAGTTTTGCCAGTCAGCTCCACCAGAATGCCTGCCAGCTTGCGATCCTGCAGATAGAGGTC
ATTAGGCCATTTAACACGAACTTTATCTGCACCCAGCTTGCGTAATACTTCCGCCATCACGATACCGATA
ACCAGACTTAAACCAATCGCCGCCGCCGGGCCTTGTTCCAGACGCCAGAACATCGACAAATATAAGTTTG
CGCCAAAAGGCGAAAACCATTTCCGACCCCGGCGACCACGGCCAGCCTGCTGGTATTCTGCAATGCAAGC
ATCGCCCGATTTAAGCTCTCCGATACGATCAAGAAGGTACTGATTCGTGGAGTCAATCACTGGCAGCACG
GCTACACTACCGCCATCCAGCTGACCCAATATCTGTTTAGCATTAAGTAACTGGATAGGCTCAGGCAGGC
TGTATCCTTTACCCGGAACGGTAAAGACATCAACGCCCCAGTCACGCAGTGTCTGAATGTGTTTATTAAT
AGCCGCCCGGCTCATTCCCAGCGTTTCACCCAACTGCTCGCCAGAGTGAAATTCACCGTTCGCTAACAGG
GCAATCAATTTCAGTGGCACGGTGTTATCCTTCATGGCTCGAGATCCCGGGTGATCAAGTCTTCGTCGAG
TGATTGTAAATAAAATGTAATTTACAGTATAGTATTTTAATTAATATACAAATGATTTGATAATAATTCT
TATTTAACTATAATATATTGTGTTGGGTTGAATTAAAGGTCCGTATACTCCGGAATATTAATAGATCATG
GAGATAATTAAAATGATAACCATCTCGCAAATAAATAAGTATTTTACTGTTTTCGTAACAGTTTTGTAAT
AAAAAAACCTATAAATATTCCGGATTATTCATACCGTCCCACCATCGGGCGCGGATCCCGATGAGCGGCC
TGAACGATATTTTTGAAGCGCAGAAAATTGAATGGCATGAAGGCAGCGCTGGAGGTTCAGGTGCCGTGGG
CGCTTGCGTGCTGTGCAACTCTCAGACCAGCCTGAGATGTGGAGCTTGCATCCGCAGGCCTTTCCTGTGC
TGCAAGTGCTGCTACGACCACGTGATCAGCACCTCCCACAAGCTGGTGCTGTCCGTGAACCCATACGTGT
GCAACGCTCCTGGTTGTGACGTGACTGACGTGACCCAGCTGTACCTGGGCGGAATGAGCTACTACTGCAA
GTCCCACAAGCCCCCTATCAGCTTCCCACTGTGCGCTAACGGCCAGGTGTTCGGACTGTACAAGAACACC
TGCGTGGGCTCCGACAACGTGACCGACTTCAACGCCATCGCTACCTGCGACTGGACCAACGCCGGAGACT
ACATCCTGGCTAACACCTGCACCGAAAGGCTGAAGCTGTTCGCCGCTGAGACCCTGAAGGCCACCGAGGA
AACCTTCAAGCTGTCTTACGGTATCGCTACCGTGCGTGAGGTGCTGTCTGACCGCGAACTGCACCTGTCT
TGGGAAGTGGGCAAGCCAAGACCACCCCTGAACCGTAACTACGTGTTCACCGGATACAGGGTGACCAAGA
ACAGCAAGGTGCAGATCGGAGAGTACACCTTCGAAAAGGGAGACTACGGTGACGCCGTGGTGTACAGAGG
AACCACCACCTACAAGCTGAACGTGGGTGACTACTTCGTGCTGACCTCCCACACCGTGATGCCACTGTCT
GCTCCCACCCTGGTGCCTCAGGAACACTACGTGCGCATCACCGGACTGTACCCAACCCTGAACATCTCCG
ACGAGTTCAGCTCCAACGTGGCCAACTACCAGAAAGTGGGCATGCAGAAGTACTCCACCCTGCAGGGACC
TCCAGGTACCGGCAAGTCTCACTTCGCCATCGGTCTGGCTCTGTACTACCCCTCTGCCCGTATCGTGTAC
ACTGCTTGTTCTCACGCTGCTGTGGATGCTCTGTGCGAGAAGGCTCTGAAGTACCTGCCTATCGACAAGT
GCTCCCGCATCATCCCAGCCAGAGCTCGTGTGGAATGCTTCGACAAGTTCAAGGTGAACTCTACCCTGGA
GCAGTACGTGTTCTGCACCGTGAACGCCCTGCCTGAAACCACCGCTGACATCGTGGTGTTCGACGAGATC
AGCATGGCCACCAACTACGACCTGTCTGTGGTGAACGCTAGACTGAGGGCTAAGCACTACGTGTACATCG
GTGACCCAGCTCAGCTGCCTGCTCCTCGTACCCTGCTGACCAAGGGCACCCTGGAGCCAGAATACTTCAA
CAGCGTGTGCCGCCTGATGAAGACCATCGGTCCAGACATGTTCCTGGGTACCTGCCGCCGCTGCCCTGCT
GAAATCGTGGACACCGTGTCTGCTCTGGTGTACGACAACAAGCTGAAGGCCCACAAGGACAAGAGCGCCC
AGTGCTTCAAGATGTTCTACAAGGGAGTGATCACCCACGACGTGTCTAGCGCCATCAACAGGCCCCAGAT
CGGTGTGGTGCGCGAGTTCCTGACCAGGAACCCCGCCTGGAGAAAGGCCGTGTTCATCTCCCCTTACAAC
TCTCAGAACGCCGTGGCTTCCAAGATCCTGGGTCTGCCTACCCAGACCGTGGACTCCTCTCAGGGCTCTG
AATACGACTACGTGATCTTCACCCAGACCACCGAGACCGCCCACAGCTGCAACGTGAACAGGTTCAACGT
GGCCATCACCAGAGCTAAAGTGGGAATCCTGTGCATCATGAGCGACAGAGACCTGTACGACAAGCTGCAG
TTCACCTCCCTGGAGATCCCCCGCAGGAACGTGGCTACCCTGCAGGGCGGAAGTGGACATCACCACCATC
ATCACTGATGAAGCTTGTCGAGAAGTACTAGAGGATCATAATCAGCCATACCACATTTGTAGAGGTTTTA
CTTGCTTTAAAAAACCTCCCACACCTCCCCCTGAACCTGAAACATAAAATGAATGCAATTGTTGTTGTTA
ACTTGTTTATTGCAGCTTATAATGGTTACAAATAAAGCAATAGCATCACAAATTTCACAAATAAAGCATT
TTTTTCACTGCATTCTAGTTGTGGTTTGTCCAAACTCATCAATGTATCTTATCATGTCTGGATCTGATCA
CTGCTTGAGCCTAGGAGATCCGAACCAGATAAGTGAAATCTAGTTCCAAACTATTTTGTCATTTTTAATT
TTCGTATTAGCTTACGACGCTACACCCAGTTCCCATCTATTTTGTCACTCTTCCCTAAATAATCCTTAAA
AACTCCATTTCCACCCCTCCCAGTTCCCAACTATTTTGTCCGCCCACAGCGGGGCATTTTTCTTCCTGTT
ATGTTTTTAATCAAACATCCTGCCAACTCCATGTGACAAACCGTCATCTTCGGCTACTTTTTCTCTGTCA
CAGAATGAAAATTTTTCTGTCATCTCTTCGTTATTAATGTTTGTAATTGACTGAATATCAACGCTTATTT
GCAGCCTGAATGGCGAATGG
Features (pLannotate 1.2.2; 18 found; start..end, strand, type, name):
      2..456     +  rep_origin     f1 ori (sequence partly withheld): f1 bacteriophage origin of replication; arrow indicates direction of (+) strand synthesis
    482..586     +  promoter       AmpR promoter: bla
    587..1447    +  CDS            AmpR: β-lactamase; bla; confers resistance to ampicillin, carbenicillin, and related antibiotics
   1618..2206    +  rep_origin     ori: high-copy-number ColE1/pMB1/pBR322/pUC origin of replication
   2392..2443    -  misc_feature   bom (fragment): basis of mobility region from pBR322
   2511..2735    -  mobile_element Tn7R: mini-Tn7 element (right end of the Tn7 transposon) Tn7
   2802..3335    -  CDS            GmR: gentamycin acetyltransferase; aacC1; confers resistance to gentamycin
   3505..3533    -  promoter       Pc promoter: intI1 (promoter lies within the coding sequence); class 1 integron promoter
   3511..3870    -  CDS            YPR2_ECOLX (fragment): Protein predicted: Swiss-Prot protein existence level 4. From Escherichia coli.
   4041..4089    -  polyA_signal   HSV TK poly(A) signal: herpes simplex virus thymidine kinase polyadenylation signal (Cole and Stacy, 1985)
   4163..5125    -  CDS            birA: BIRA_ECOLI - Also known as bioR, dhbB. Experimental evidence at protein level: Swiss-Prot protein existence level 1. Acts both as a biotin--[acetyl-CoA-carboxylase] ligase and a biotin-operon repressor. In the presence of ATP, BirA activates biotin to form the BirA-biotinyl-5'-adenylate (BirA-bio-5'-AMP or holoBirA) complex. HoloBirA can either transfer the biotinyl moiety to the biotin carboxyl carrier protein (BCCP) subunit of acetyl-CoA carboxylase, or bind to the biotin operator site and inhibit transcription of the operon. From Escherichia coli (strain K12).
   5162..5271    -  promoter       p10 promoter: baculovirus promoter for expression in insect cells
   5295..5386    +  promoter       polyhedrin promoter: polh from Autographa californica; promoter for the baculovirus polyhedrin gene
   5503..7305    +  CDS            rep (fragment): R1AB_SARS - Experimental evidence at protein level: Swiss-Prot protein existence level 1. [2'-O-methyltransferase]: Methyltransferase that mediates mRNA cap 2'-O-ribose methylation to the 5'-cap structure of viral mRNAs. N7-methyl guanosine cap is a prerequisite for binding of nsp16. Therefore plays an essential role in viral mRNAs cap methylation which is essential to evade immune system. From Severe acute respiratory syndrome coronavirus (SARS-CoV).
   7364..7447    +  CDS            large T antigen (fragment): large T antigen from SV40 (simian virus 40)
   7470..7604    +  polyA_signal   SV40 poly(A) signal: SV40 polyadenylation signal
   7633..7798    -  mobile_element Tn7L: mini-Tn7 element (left end of the Tn7 transposon) Tn7
   7961..7977    +  CDS            lacZα (fragment): LacZα fragment of β-galactosidase; lacZ fragment
