[The description below was written by a language model from this plasmid's Addgene catalogue record and pLannotate feature annotations shown in this document.]
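Description:
NSP13:5325-5925_BVnAvi is a baculovirus transfer (donor) plasmid built on the pFBD-BirA backbone, a dual-promoter pFastBac Dual-type vector, for producing SARS-CoV-2 nsp13 in insect cells for structure determination. In bacteria it is maintained through a high-copy ColE1/pUC origin with ampicillin resistance (β-lactamase), and it also carries an f1 origin. The expression region is bracketed by the Tn7R and Tn7L ends of a mini-Tn7 element, which also encloses a gentamicin acetyltransferase marker. This arrangement allows the cassette to be transposed into a bacmid and the recombinants selected before baculovirus is generated.

Between the Tn7 ends sit two divergent late baculoviral promoters. The polyhedrin promoter drives the Nsp13_SARS2 insert, terminated by an SV40 polyadenylation signal. The name indicates residues 5325–5925 of the replicase polyprotein, and the annotated coding fragment of about 1.8 kb fits that span. The annotation software matched it to the SARS-CoV replicase polyprotein and attached a methyltransferase description, which reflects database homology rather than the recorded insert identity. The record also cautions that the entire coding region may not be present.

The insert carries an N-terminal biotin-acceptor peptide (Avi-type tag) with a flexible linker and a C-terminal linker plus hexahistidine tag. In the opposite orientation, the p10 promoter drives E. coli BirA biotin ligase with an HSV TK polyadenylation signal. Co-expressing the ligase in the same infected cell allows site-specific in vivo biotinylation of the tagged nsp13. The histidine tag supports affinity purification, and the biotin would suit streptavidin-based capture or immobilisation, although the record itself states only structure determination as the purpose.
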