Addgene plasmid #234375: NSP13:5325-5925_BVnAvi
Purpose: Baculovirus expression for structure determination. May not contain entire coding region of gene.
Depositing lab: Cheryl Arrowsmith. Depositing organization: University of Toronto.
Backbone
  Vector backbone: pFBD-BirA
  Vector type: Baculovirus Expresssion
  Selectable markers: High Copy
Growth in bacteria
  Bacterial resistance: Ampicillin, 100 μg/mL
  Growth temperature: 37°C
  Growth strain: DH5alpha
  Copy number: High Copy
Gene/Insert
  Gene/Insert name: Nsp13_SARS2
  Species: Severe acute respiratory syndrome coronavirus 2
  Promoter: Polyhedrin
  Tag / fusion protein: MSGLNDIFEAQKIEWHEGSAGGSG (N terminal on insert); GGSGHHHHHH (C terminal on insert)
  Cloning method: Unknown
  Sequencing primers: 5′ tattccggattattcataccg; 3′ ctctacaaatgtggtatggc
Terms and licenses: Academic/Nonprofit Terms; Industry Terms: Not Available to Industry
How to cite: NSP13:5325-5925_BVnAvi was a gift from Cheryl Arrowsmith (Addgene plasmid # 234375 ; http://n2t.net/addgene:234375 ; RRID:Addgene_234375)
